Addgene plasmid #145390: pGBW-m4046346
Purpose: Yeast Expression plasmid for SARS-CoV-2 E (envelope)
Depositing lab: Ginkgo Bioworks & Benjie Chen. Depositing organization: Ginkgo Bioworks.
Backbone
  Vector backbone: AmpR; 2u URA3
  Backbone size w/o insert (bp): 4078
  Vector type: Yeast Expression
  Selectable markers: URA3
Growth in bacteria
  Bacterial resistance: Ampicillin, 100 μg/mL
  Growth temperature: 37°C
  Growth strain: DH5alpha
  Copy number: High Copy
Gene/Insert
  Gene/Insert name: SARS-CoV-2 E (envelope) (alt names: envelope protein; E protein)
  Species: S. cerevisiae (budding yeast); Severe acute respiratory syndrome coronavirus 2
  Insert size (bp): 221
  Mutation: wt
  Entrez Gene: E (a.k.a. GU280_gp04)
  Promoter: pGAL1
  Tag / fusion protein: Cleavable thrombin;6xHIS (C terminal on backbone)
  Cloning method: Unknown
Resource information
  A portion of this plasmid was derived from a plasmid made by: GinkgoBioworks
Depositor comments: NCBI Reference Sequence: YP_009724392.1. Created by gene synthesis with Not1 site.
How to cite: pGBW-m4046346 was a gift from Ginkgo Bioworks & Benjie Chen (Addgene plasmid # 145390 ; http://n2t.net/addgene:145390 ; RRID:Addgene_145390)
