[The description below was written by a language model from this plasmid's Addgene catalogue record and pLannotate feature annotations shown in this document.]
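Description:
pGBW-m4046346 is a yeast episomal expression plasmid built for producing the SARS-CoV-2 envelope (E) protein in Saccharomyces cerevisiae. It is an E. coli–yeast shuttle vector. In bacteria it replicates from a high-copy ColE1/pUC-type origin and is selected with ampicillin through a β-lactamase gene that the annotation places downstream of a cat promoter. In yeast it is maintained by the 2μ origin and selected by uracil prototrophy through the URA3 marker, which can also be counterselected with 5-FOA. The sequenced plasmid is 5,028 nt. The bacterial module is flanked by short phage and tonB transcription terminators that insulate it from neighbouring units. A rop annotation sits next to AmpR, although the catalogue lists the plasmid as high copy.

The payload is the wild-type E open reading frame, made by gene synthesis. The listing of S. cerevisiae alongside the virus under species may indicate yeast codon optimisation, but the record does not say so. The gene lies between the galactose-inducible, Gal4-regulated GAL1 promoter and a CYC1 terminator fragment, so expression can be switched on by the carbon source. According to the catalogue, the backbone adds a C-terminal thrombin-cleavable 6xHis tag for affinity purification and later tag removal. The feature table does not annotate this tag separately, though there is a short unannotated stretch between the E coding sequence and the terminator where it would fit.

E is a small membrane protein that forms pentameric viroporin channels and contributes to virion assembly. The plasmid is therefore suited to inducible production of tagged E protein in yeast for purification, biochemical or structural work, or functional studies.
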