Features (pLannotate 1.2.2; 13 found; start..end, strand, type, name):
     25..466     +  promoter       GAL1 promoter: S. cerevisiae GAL1; inducible promoter, regulated by Gal4
    478..702     +  CDS            E: VEMP_SARS2 - Experimental evidence at protein level: Swiss-Prot protein existence level 1. Plays a central role in virus morphogenesis and assembly. Acts as a viroporin and self-assembles in host membranes forming pentameric protein-lipid pores that allow ion transport. Also plays a role in the induction of apoptosis (By similarity). Regulates the localization of S protein at cis-Golgi, the place of virus budding (PubMed:33229438). May act by slowing down the cell secretory pathway (PubMed:33229438). May interfere with tight-junction stability by interacting with host MPP5. This would result i
    767..939     +  terminator     CYC1 terminator (fragment): S. cerevisiae CYC1; transcription terminator for CYC1
    975..1151    +  promoter       URA3 promoter (fragment): S. cerevisiae URA3
   1152..1955    +  CDS            URA3: orotidine-5'-phosphate decarboxylase, required for uracil biosynthesis; S. cerevisiae URA3; yeast auxotrophic marker, counterselectable with 5-fluoroorotic acid (5-FOA)
   2038..3020    -  rep_origin     2μ ori: yeast 2μ plasmid origin of replication
   3098..3127    +  terminator     T3Te terminator: phage T3 early transcription terminator
   3149..3736    +  rep_origin     ori: high-copy-number ColE1/pMB1/pBR322/pUC origin of replication
   3748..3775    -  terminator     T7Te terminator: phage T7 early transcription terminator
   3799..3990    -  CDS            rop: Rop protein, which maintains plasmids at low copy number; rop
   3991..4851    -  CDS            AmpR: β-lactamase; bla; confers resistance to ampicillin, carbenicillin, and related antibiotics
   4852..4954    -  promoter       cat promoter: promoter of the E. coli cat gene encoding chloramphenicol acetyltransferase
   4955..4986    -  terminator     tonB terminator: bidirectional E. coli tonB-P14 transcription terminator
>Addgene plasmid #145390 | pGBW-m4046346 | addgene full sequence | sequence record 298322 | Addgene NGS Result
GCGGCCGCTTGCTATATTGAAGTACGGATTAGAAGCCGCCGAGCGGGCGACAGCCCTCCGACGGAAGACT
CTCCTCCGTGCGTCCTCGTCTTCACCGGTCGCGTTCCTGAAACGCAGATGTGCCTCGCGCCGCACTGCTC
CGAACAATAAAGATTCTACAATACTAGCTTTTATGGTTATGAAGAGGAAAAATTGGCAGTAACCTGGCCC
CACAAACCTTCAAATTAACGAATCAAATTAACAACCATAGGATGATAATGCGATTAGTTTTTTAGCCTTA
TTTCTGGGGTAATTAATCAGCGAAGCGATGATTTTTGATCTATTAACAGATATATAAATGGAAAAGCTGC
ATAACCACTTTAACTAATACTTTCAACATTTTCAGTTTGTATTACTTCTTATTCAAATGTCATAAAAGTA
TCAACAAAAAATTGTTAATATACCTCTATACTTTAACGTCAAGGAGAAAAAACTATAATGTACTCATTCG
TTTCGGAAGAGACAGGTACGTTAATAGTTAATAGCGTACTTCTTTTTCTTGCTTTCGTGGTATTCTTGCT
AGTTACACTAGCCATCCTTACTGCGCTTCGATTGTGTGCGTACTGCTGCAATATTGTTAACGTGAGTCTT
GTAAAACCTTCTTTTTACGTTTACTCTCGTGTTAAAAATCTGAATTCTTCTAGAGTTCCTGATCTTCTGG
TCCTCGTGCCGAGAGGTTCTCACCATCATCACCATCATTAAACAGGCCCCTTTTCCTTTGTCGATATCAT
GTAATTAGTTATGTCACGCTTACATTCACGCCCTCCTCCCACATCCGCTCTAACCGAAAAGGAAGGAGTT
AGACAACCTGAAGTCTAGGTCCCTATTTATTTTTTTTAATAGTTATGTTAGTATTAAGAACGTTATTTAT
ATTTCAAATTTTTCTTTTTTTTCTGTACAAAGCGGCCGCCGAACCACTAGTGCACTGCAGTACACGGTTT
CCTTGAAATTTTTTTGATTCGGTAATCTCCGAACAGAAGGAAGAACGAAGGAAGGAGCACAGACTTAGAT
TGGTATATATACGCATATGTAGTGTTGAAGAAACATGAAATTGCCCAGTATTCTTAACCCAACTGCACAG
AACAAAAACGTGCAGGAAACGAAGATAAATCATGTCGAAAGCTACATATAAGGAACGTGCTGCTACTCAT
CCTAGTCCTGTTGCTGCCAAGCTATTTAATATCATGCACGAAAAGCAAACAAACTTGTGTGCTTCATTGG
ATGTTCGTACCACCAAGGAATTACTGGAGTTAGTTGAAGCATTAGGTCCCAAAATTTGTTTACTAAAAAC
ACATGTGGATATCTTGACTGATTTTTCCATGGAGGGCACAGTTAAGCCGCTAAAGGCATTATCCGCCAAG
TACAATTTTTTACTCTTCGAGGACAGAAAATTTGCTGACATTGGTAATACAGTCAAATTGCAGTACTCTG
CGGGTGTATACAGAATAGCAGAATGGGCAGACATTACGAATGCACACGGTGTGGTGGGCCCAGGTATTGT
TAGCGGTTTGAAGCAGGCGGCAGAAGAAGTAACAAAGGAACCTAGAGGCCTTTTGATGTTAGCAGAATTG
TCATGCAAGGGCTCCCTATCTACTGGAGAATATACTAAGGGTACTGTTGACATTGCGAAGAGCGACAAAG
ATTTTGTTATCGGCTTTATTGCTCAAAGAGACATGGGTGGAAGAGATGAAGGTTACGATTGGTTGATTAT
GACACCCGGTGTGGGTTTAGATGACAAGGGAGATGCATTGGGTCAACAGTATAGAACCGTGGATGATGTG
GTTTCTACAGGATCTGACATTATTATTGTTGGAAGAGGACTATTTGCAAAGGGAAGGGATGCTAAGGTAG
AGGGTGAACGTTACAGAAAAGCAGGCTGGGAAGCATATTTGAGAAGATGCGGCCAGCAAAACTAAAAAAC
TGTATTATAAGTAAATGCATGTATACTAAACTCACAAATTAGAGCTTCAATTTAATTATATCAGTTATTA
CCCGAGTAACGAAGCATCTGTGCTTCATTTTGTAGAACAAAAATGCAACGCGAGAGCGCTAATTTTTCAA
ACAAAGAATCTGAGCTGCATTTTTACAGAACAGAAATGCAACGCGAAAGCGCTATTTTACCAACGAAGAA
TCTGTGCTTCATTTTTGTAAAACAAAAATGCAACGCGAGAGCGCTAATTTTTCAAACAAAGAATCTGAGC
TGCATTTTTACAGAACAGAAATGCAACGCGAGAGCGCTATTTTACCAACAAAGAATCTATACTTCTTTTT
TGTTCTACAAAAATGCATCCCGAGAGCGCTATTTTTCTAACAAAGCATCTTAGATTACTTTTTTTCTCCT
TTGTGCGCTCTATAATGCAGTCTCTTGATAACTTTTTGCACTGTAGGTCCGTTAAGGTTAGAAGAAGGCT
ACTTTGGTGTCTATTTTCTCTTCCATAAAAAAAGCCTGACTCCACTTCCCGCGTTTACTGATTACTAGCG
AAGCTGCGGGTGCATTTTTTCAAGATAAAGGCATCCCCGATTATATTCTATACCGATGTGGATTGCGCAT
ACTTTGTGAACAGAAAGTGATAGCGTTGATGATTCTTCATTGGTCAGAAAATTATGAACGGTTTCTTCTA
TTTTGTCTCTATATACTACGTATAGGAAATGTTTACATTTTCGTATTGTTTTCGATTCACTCTATGAATA
GTTCTTACTACAATTTTTTTGTCTAAAGAGTAATACTAGAGATAAACATAAAAAATGTAGAGGTCGAGTT
TAGATGCAAGTTCAAGGAGCGAAAGGTGGATGGGTAGGTTATATAGGGATATAGCACAGAGATATATAGC
AAAGAGATACTTTTGAGCAATGTTTGTGGAAGCGGTATTCGCAATATTTTAGTAGCTCGTTACAGTCCGG
TGCGTTTTTGGTTTTTTGAAAGTGCGTCATCAGAGCGCTTTTGGTTTTCAAAAGCGCTCTGAAGTTCCTA
TACTTTCTAGCTAGAGAATAGGAACTTCCCGAGCGGCCGCGTGTTACAAGCTTGACTCCAGCGTAACTGG
ACTGCAATCAACTCACTGGCTCACCTTCACGGGTGGGCCTTTCTTCGGTAGAAAATCAAAGGATCTTCTT
GAGATCCTTTTTTTCTGCGCGTAATCTGCTGCTTGCAAACAAAAAAACCACCGCTACCAGCGGTGGTTTG
TTTGCCGGATCAAGAGCTACCAACTCTTTTTCCGAGGTAACTGGCTTCAGCAGAGCGCAGATACCAAATA
CTGTTCTTCTAGTGTAGCCGTAGTTAGGCCACCACTTCAAGAACTCTGTAGCACCGCCTACATACCTCGC
TCTGCTAATCCTGTTACCAGTGGCTGCTGCCAGTGGCGATAAGTCGTGTCTTACCGGGTTGGACTCAAGA
CGATAGTTACCGGATAAGGCGCAGCGGTCGGGCTGAACGGGGGGTTCGTGCACACAGCCCAGCTTGGAGC
GAACGACCTACACCGAACTGAGATACCTACAGCGTGAGCTATGAGAAAGCGCCACGCTTCCCGAAGGGAG
AAAGGCGGACAGGTATCCGGTAAGCGGCAGGGTCGGAACAGGAGAGCGCACGAGGGAGCTTCCAGGGGTA
AACGCCTGGTATCTTTATAGTCCTGTCGGGTTTCGCCACCTCTGACTTGAGCATCGATTTTTGTGATGCT
CGTCAGGGGGGCGGAGCCTATGGAAAAACGCCAGCAACGCAGAAAGGCCCACCCGAAGGTGAGCCAGGTG
ATTACATTTGGGCCCTCATCAGAGGTTTTCACCGTCATCACCGAAACGCGCGAGGCAGCTGCGGTAAAGC
TCATCAGCGTGGTCGTGAAGCGATTCACAGATGTCTGCCTGTTCATCCGCGTCCAGCTCGTTGAGTTTCT
CCAGAAGCGTTAATGTCTGGCTTCTGATAAAGCGGGCCATGTTAAGGGCGGTTTTTTCCTGTTTGGTCAC
TTACCAATGCTTAATCAGTGAGGCACCTATCTCAGCGATCTGTCTATTTCGTTCATCCATAGTTGCCTGA
CTCCCCGTCGTGTAGATAACTACGATGCGGGAGGGCTTACCATCTGGCCCCAGTGCTGCAATGATACCGC
GAGACCCACGCTCACCGGCTCCAGATTTATCAGCAATAAACCAGCCAGCCGGGAGGGCCGAGCGCAGAAG
TGATCCTGCAACTTTATCCGCCTCCATCCAGTCTATTAATTGTTGCCGGGAAGCTAGAGTAAGTAGTTCG
CCAGTTAATAGTTTGCGCAACGTTGTTGCCATTGCTACAGGCATCGTGGTGTCACGCTCGTCGTTTGGTA
TGGCTTCATTCAGCTCCGGTTCCCAACGATCAAGGCGAGTTACATGATCCCCCATGTTGTGCAAAAAAGC
GGTTAGCTCCTTCGGTCCTCCGATCGTTGCCAGAAGTAAGTTGGCCGCAGTGTTATCACTCATGGTTATG
GCAGCACTGCATAATTCTCTTACTGTCATGCCATCCGTGAGATGCTTTTCTGTGACTGGTGAGTACTCAA
CCAAGTCATTCTGAGAATAGTGTATGCGGCGACCGAGTTGCTCTTGCCCGGCGTCAATACGGGATAATAC
CGCGCCACATAGCAGAACTTTAAAAGTGCTCATCATTGGAAAACGTTCTTCGGGGCGTAAACTCTCAAGG
ATCTTACCGCTGTTGAGATCCAGTTCGATGTAACCCACTCGTGCACCCAACTGATCTTCAGCATCTTTTA
CTTTCACCAGCGTTTCTGGGTGAGCAAAAACAGGAAGGCAAAATGCCGCAAAAAAGGGAATAAGGGCGAC
ACGGAAATGTTGAATACTCATTTTAGCTTCCTTAGCTCCTGAAAATCTCGATAACTCAAAAAATACGCCC
GGTAGTGATCTTATTTCATTATGGTGAAAGTTGGAACCTCTTACGTGCCGATCAAGTCAAAAGCCTCCGG
TCGGAGGCTTTTGACTTTCTGCTATGGAGGTCAGGTATGATTTAAATGGTCAGTTAGA
